>Addgene plasmid #127828 | pNIC28-BSA4-G-S10 | addgene full sequence | sequence record 250140 | Addgene NGS Result
TAATACGACTCACTATAGGGGAATTGTGAGCGGATAACAATTCCCCTCTAGAAATAATTTTGTTTAACTT
TAAGAAGGAGATATACATATGCACCATCATCATCATCATTCTTCTGGTGTAGATCTGGGTACCGAGAACC
TGTACTTCCAATCCGGCGGCGGC
[495 nt withheld, positions 164-658]
TAACAGTAAAGGTGGATACGGATCCGAATTCGAGCTCCGTCGACAAGCTTGCGGCCGCACTCGAGCACCA
CCACCACCACCACTGAGATCCGGCTGCTAACAAAGCCCGAAAGGAAGCTGAGTTGGCTGCTGCCACCGCT
GAGCAATAACTAGCATAACCCCTTGGGGCCTCTAAACGGGTCTTGAGGGGTTTTTTGCTGAAAGGAGGAA
CTATATCCGGATTGGCGAATGGG
[124 nt withheld, positions 892-1015]
C
[91 nt withheld, positions 1017-1107]
A
[49 nt withheld, positions 1109-1157]
CCTTTGACGTTGGAGTCCACGTTCTTT
[37 nt withheld, positions 1185-1221]
ACCCTATCTCGGTCTATTCTTTTGATTTATAAGGGATTTTGCCGATTTCGGCCTATTGGTTAAAAAATGA
GCTGATTTAACAAAAATTTAACGCGAATTTTAACAAAATATTAACGCTTACAATTTAGGTGGCACTTTTC
GGGGAAATGTGCGCGGAACCCCTATTTGTTTATTTTTCTAAATACATTCAAATATGTATCCGCTCATGAA
TTAATTCTTAGAAAAACTCATCGAGCATCAAATGAAACTGCAATTTATTCATATCAGGATTATCAATACC
ATATTTTTGAAAAAGCCGTTTCTGTAATGAAGGAGAAAACTCACCGAGGCAGTTCCATAGGATGGCAAGA
TCCTGGTATCGGTCTGCGATTCCGACTCGTCCAACATCAATACAACCTATTAATTTCCCCTCGTCAAAAA
TAAGGTTATCAAGTGAGAAATCACCATGAGTGACGACTGAATCCGGTGAGAATGGCAAAAGTTTATGCAT
TTCTTTCCAGACTTGTTCAACAGGCCAGCCATTACGCTCGTCATCAAAATCACTCGCATCAACCAAACCG
TTATTCATTCGTGATTGCGCCTGAGCGAGACGAAATACGCGATCGCTGTTAAAAGGACAATTACAAACAG
GAATCGAATGCAACCGGCGCAGGAACACTGCCAGCGCATCAACAATATTTTCACCTGAATCAGGATATTC
TTCTAATACCTGGAATGCTGTTTTCCCGGGGATCGCAGTGGTGAGTAACCATGCATCATCAGGAGTACGG
ATAAAATGCTTGATGGTCGGAAGAGGCATAAATTCCGTCAGCCAGTTTAGTCTGACCATCTCATCTGTAA
CATCATTGGCAACGCTACCTTTGCCATGTTTCAGAAACAACTCTGGCGCATCGGGCTTCCCATACAATCG
ATAGATTGTCGCACCTGATTGCCCGACATTATCGCGAGCCCATTTATACCCATATAAATCAGCATCCATG
TTGGAATTTAATCGCGGCCTAGAGCAAGACGTTTCCCGTTGAATATGGCTCATAACACCCCTTGTATTAC
TGTTTATGTAAGCAGACAGTTTTATTGTTCATGACCAAAATCCCTTAACGTGAGTTTTCGTTCCACTGAG
CGTCAGACCCCGTAGAAAAGATCAAAGGATCTTCTTGAGATCCTTTTTTTCTGCGCGTAATCTGCTGCTT
GCAAACAAAAAAACCACCGCTACCAGCGGTGGTTTGTTTGCCGGATCAAGAGCTACCAACTCTTTTTCCG
AAGGTAACTGGCTTCAGCAGAGCGCAGATACCAAATACTGTCCTTCTAGTGTAGCCGTAGTTAGGCCACC
ACTTCAAGAACTCTGTAGCACCGCCTACATACCTCGCTCTGCTAATCCTGTTACCAGTGGCTGCTGCCAG
TGGCGATAAGTCGTGTCTTACCGGGTTGGACTCAAGACGATAGTTACCGGATAAGGCGCAGCGGTCGGGC
TGAACGGGGGGTTCGTGCACACAGCCCAGCTTGGAGCGAACGACCTACACCGAACTGAGATACCTACAGC
GTGAGCTATGAGAAAGCGCCACGCTTCCCGAAGGGAGAAAGGCGGACAGGTATCCGGTAAGCGGCAGGGT
CGGAACAGGAGAGCGCACGAGGGAGCTTCCAGGGGGAAACGCCTGGTATCTTTATAGTCCTGTCGGGTTT
CGCCACCTCTGACTTGAGCGTCGATTTTTGTGATGCTCGTCAGGGGGGCGGAGCCTATGGAAAAACGCCA
GCAACGCGGCCTTTTTACGGTTCCTGGCCTTTTGCTGGCCTTTTGCTCACATGTTCTTTCCTGCGTTATC
CCCTGATTCTGTGGATAACCGTATTACCGCCTTTGAGTGAGCTGATACCGCTCGCCGCAGCCGAACGACC
GAGCGCAGCGAGTCAGTGAGCGAGGAAGCGGAAGAGCGCCTGATGCGGTATTTTCTCCTTACGCATCTGT
GCGGTATTTCACACCGCAATGGTGCACTCTCAGTACAATCTGCTCTGATGCCGCATAGTTAAGCCAGTAT
ACACTCCGCTATCGCTACGTGACTGGGTCATGGCTGCGCCCCGACACCCGCCAACACCCGCTGACGCGCC
CTGACGGGCTTGTCTGCTCCCGGCATCCGCTTACAGACAAGCTGTGACCGTCTCCGGGAGCTGCATGTGT
CAGAGGTTTTCACCGTCATCACCGAAACGCGCGAGGCAGCTGCGGTAAAGCTCATCAGCGTGGTCGTGAA
GCGATTCACAGATGTCTGCCTGTTCATCCGCGTCCAGCTCGTTGAGTTTCTCCAGAAGCGTTAATGTCTG
GCTTCTGATAAAGCGGGCCATGTTAAGGGCGGTTTTTTCCTGTTTGGTCACTGATGCCTCCGTGTAAGGG
GGATTTCTGTTCATGGGGGTAATGATACCGATGAAACGAGAGAGGATGCTCACGATACGGGTTACTGATG
ATGAACATGCCCGGTTACTGGAACGTTGTGAGGGTAAACAACTGGCGGTATGGATGCGGCGGGACCAGAG
AAAAATCACTCAGGGTCAATGCCAGCGCTTCGTTAATACAGATGTAGGTGTTCCACAGGGTAGCCAGCAG
CATCCTGCGATGCAGATCCGGAACATAATGGTGCAGGGCGCTGACTTCCGCGTTTCCAGACTTTACGAAA
CACGGAAACCGAAGACCATTCATGTTGTTGCTCAGGTCGCAGACGTTTTGCAGCAGCAGTCGCTTCACGT
TCGCTCGCGTATCGGTGATTCATTCTGCTAACCAGTAAGGCAACCCCGCCAGCCTAGCCGGGTCCTCAAC
GACAGGAGCACGATCATGCGCACCCGTGGGGCCGCCATGCCGGCGATAATGGCCTGCTTCTCGCCGAAAC
GTTTGGTGGCGGGACCAGTGACGAAGGCTTGAGCGAGGGCGTGCAAGATTCCGAATACCGCAAGCGACAG
GCCGATCATCGTCGCGCTCCAGCGAAAGCGGTCCTCGCCGAAAATGACCCAGAGCGCTGCCGGCACCTGT
CCTACGAGTTGCATGATAAAGAAGACAGTCATAAGTGCGGCGACGATAGTCATGCCCCGCGCCCACCGGA
AGGAGCTGACTGGGTTGAAGGCTCTCAAGGGCATCGGTCGAGATCCCGGTGCCTAATGAGTGAGCTAACT
TACATTAATTGCGTTGCGCTCACTGCCCGCTTTCCAGTCGGGAAACCTGTCGTGCCAGCTGCATTAATGA
ATCGGCCAACGCGCGGGGAGAGGCGGTTTGCGTATTGGGCGCCAGGGTGGTTTTTCTTTTCACCAGTGAG
ACGGGCAACAGCTGATTGCCCTTCACCGCCTGGCCCTGAGAGAGTTGCAGCAAGCGGTCCACGCTGGTTT
GCCCCAGCAGGCGAAAATCCTGTTTGATGGTGGTTAACGGCGGGATATAACATGAGCTGTCTTCGGTATC
GTCGTATCCCACTACCGAGATATCCGCACCAACGCGCAGCCCGGACTCGGTAATGGCGCGCATTGCGCCC
AGCGCCATCTGATCGTTGGCAACCAGCATCGCAGTGGGAACGATGCCCTCATTCAGCATTTGCATGGTTT
GTTGAAAACCGGACATGGCACTCCAGTCGCCTTCCCGTTCCGCTATCGGCTGAATTTGATTGCGAGTGAG
ATATTTATGCCAGCCAGCCAGACGCAGACGCGCCGAGACAGAACTTAATGGGCCCGCTAACAGCGCGATT
TGCTGGTGACCCAATGCGACCAGATGCTCCACGCCCAGTCGCGTACCGTCTTCATGGGAGAAAATAATAC
TGTTGATGGGTGTCTGGTCAGAGACATCAAGAAATAACGCCGGAACATTAGTGCAGGCAGCTTCCACAGC
AATGGCATCCTGGTCATCCAGCGGATAGTTAATGATCAGCCCACTGACGCGTTGCGCGAGAAGATTGTGC
ACCGCCGCTTTACAGGCTTCGACGCCGCTTCGTTCTACCATCGACACCACCACGCTGGCACCCAGTTGAT
CGGCGCGAGATTTAATCGCCGCGACAATTTGCGACGGCGCGTGCAGGGCCAGACTGGAGGTGGCAACGCC
AATCAGCAACGACTGTTTGCCCGCCAGTTGTTGTGCCACGCGGTTGGGAATGTAATTCAGCTCCGCCATC
GCCGCTTCCACTTTTTCCCGCGTTTTCGCAGAAACGTGGCTGGCCTGGTTCACCACGCGGGAAACGGTCT
GATAAGAGACACCGGCATACTCTGCGACATCGTATAACGTTACTGGTTTCACATTCACCACCCTGAATTG
ACTCTCTTCCGGGCGCTATCATGCCATACCGCGAAAGGTTTTGCGCCATTCGATGGTGTCCGGGATCTCG
ACGCTCTCCCTTATGCGACTCCTGCATTAGGAAGCAGCCCAGTAGTAGGTTGAGGCCGTTGAGCACCGCC
GCCGCAAGGAATGGTGCATGCAAGGAGATGGCGCCCAACAGTCCCCCGGCCACGGGGCCTGCCACCATAC
CCACGCCGAAACAAGCGCTCATGAGCCCGAAGTGGCGAGCCCGATCTTCCCCATCGGTGATGTCGGCGAT
ATAGGCGCCAGCAACCGCACCTGTGGCGCCGGTGATGCCGGCCACGATGCGTCCGGCGTAGAGGATCGAG
ATCTCGATCCCGCGAAAT
Features (pLannotate 1.2.2; 19 found; start..end, strand, type, name):
      1..19      +  promoter       T7 promoter: promoter for bacteriophage T7 RNA polymerase
     20..44      +  protein_bind   lac operator: The lac repressor binds to the lac operator to inhibit transcription in E. coli. This inhibition can be relieved by adding lactose or isopropyl-β-D-thiogalactopyranoside (IPTG). lac repressor encoded by lacI
     59..81      +  RBS            RBS: efficient ribosome binding site from bacteriophage T7 gene 10 (Olins and Rangwala, 1989)
    164..658     +  CDS            RPS10 (sequence withheld): RS10_HUMAN - Experimental evidence at protein level: Swiss-Prot protein existence level 1. Component of the 40S ribosomal subunit. From Homo sapiens (Human).
    724..741     +  CDS            9xHis (fragment): 9xHis affinity tag
    751..800     +  CDS            SET1 (fragment): solubility-enhancement tag derived from T7 phage gene 10B
    808..855     +  terminator     T7 terminator: transcription terminator for bacteriophage T7 RNA polymerase
    892..1320    +  rep_origin     f1 ori (sequence partly withheld): f1 bacteriophage origin of replication; arrow indicates direction of (+) strand synthesis
   1373..1430    +  promoter       AmpR promoter (fragment): bla
   1439..2254    -  CDS            KanR: aminoglycoside phosphotransferase; aph(3')-Ia; confers resistance to kanamycin in bacteria or G418 (Geneticin®) in eukaryotes
   2376..2964    +  rep_origin     ori: high-copy-number ColE1/pMB1/pBR322/pUC origin of replication
   3150..3289    -  misc_feature   bom: basis of mobility region from pBR322
   3391..3582    -  CDS            rop: Rop protein, which maintains plasmids at low copy number; rop
   3599..3979    +  CDS            YPB1_ECOLX: Protein predicted: Swiss-Prot protein existence level 4. From Escherichia coli.
   4051..4342    -  CDS            TcR (fragment): tetracycline efflux protein; tet; confers resistance to tetracycline
   4357..4378    -  protein_bind   CAP binding site: CAP binding activates transcription in the presence of cAMP. E. coli catabolite activator protein
   4391..5473    -  CDS            lacI: lac repressor; lacI; The lac repressor binds to the lac operator to inhibit transcription in E. coli. This inhibition can be relieved by adding lactose or isopropyl-β-D-thiogalactopyranoside (IPTG).
   5474..5551    -  promoter       lacI promoter: lacI
   5559..5838    -  CDS            TcR (fragment): tetracycline efflux protein; tet; confers resistance to tetracycline
