[The description below was written by a language model from this plasmid's Addgene catalogue record and pLannotate feature annotations shown in this document.]
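Description:
pNIC28-BSA4-G-S10 is a bacterial expression plasmid built on the pNIC28-Bsa4 backbone, a pET-style vector for T7-driven protein production in Escherichia coli. It carries the human RPS10 coding sequence, encoding ribosomal protein S10 of the 40S subunit, inserted by ligation-independent cloning. The plasmid is selected with kanamycin through an aph(3')-Ia aminoglycoside phosphotransferase gene. It replicates from a ColE1/pMB1-type origin accompanied by the rop gene and the pBR322 bom region, which is consistent with its listing as low copy. An f1 origin is also present, along with non-functional remnants of the tetracycline resistance gene inherited from the pBR322 lineage.

Expression is controlled by a T7 promoter immediately followed by a lac operator and the strong T7 gene 10 ribosome binding site, with a T7 terminator closing the unit. The plasmid encodes its own lacI repressor, so transcription stays repressed until induction with IPTG or lactose in a host that supplies T7 RNA polymerase. The annotated RPS10 reading frame begins about 80 nucleotides downstream of the ribosome binding site, leaving room for N-terminal vector-encoded sequence, but the feature table does not annotate what lies there and the catalogue entry lists no tags. A histidine-tag fragment and a short fragment resembling a T7 gene 10B solubility tag are detected downstream of the insert. The record does not show whether these are translated in frame with RPS10 or are simply residual vector sequence.

The stated purpose is production of recombinant human ribosomal protein S10, in the context of work on obtaining soluble human ribosomal proteins from E. coli.
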