Addgene plasmid #127828: pNIC28-BSA4-G-S10
Purpose: Production of recombinant human ribosomal protein S10
Depositing lab: Ivanhoe Leung. Depositing organization: University of Auckland. Publication: An improved method for the heterologous production of soluble human ribosomal proteins in Escherichia coli. Correddu D, Montano Lopez JJ, Vadakkedath PG, Lai A, Pernes JI, Watson PR, Leung IKH. Sci Rep. 2019 Jun 20;9(1):8884. doi: 10.1038/s41598-019-45323-8. PubMed 31222068.
Backbone
  Vector backbone: pNIC28-Bsa4
  Vector type: Bacterial Expression
Growth in bacteria
  Bacterial resistance: Kanamycin, 50 μg/mL
  Growth temperature: 37°C
  Growth strain: DH5alpha
  Copy number: Low Copy
Gene/Insert
  Gene/Insert name: RPS10 (alt name: Ribosomal protein S10)
  Species: H. sapiens (human)
  Entrez Gene: RPS10 (a.k.a. DBA9, S10)
  Promoter: T7
  Cloning method: Ligation Independent Cloning
Terms and licenses: Academic/Nonprofit Terms; Industry Terms: Not Available to Industry
How to cite: pNIC28-BSA4-G-S10 was a gift from Ivanhoe Leung (Addgene plasmid # 127828 ; http://n2t.net/addgene:127828 ; RRID:Addgene_127828)
