>Addgene plasmid #127828 | pNIC28-BSA4-G-S10 | depositor partial sequence | sequence record 244888 | RPS10 gene plus three extra glycine at before first methionine
GGCGGCGGC
[495 nt withheld, positions 10-504]
TAA
